LOCUS       Exported 7763 bp ds-DNA circular SYN 12-MAY-2021
DEFINITION  C-terminal EGFP tag. Gateway destination vector for mammalian
            expression..
ACCESSION   .
VERSION     .
KEYWORDS    pDEST-CMV-C-EGFP
SOURCE      synthetic DNA construct
  ORGANISM  synthetic DNA construct
REFERENCE   1 (bases 1 to 7763)
  AUTHORS   Agrotis A, Pengo N, Burden JJ, Ketteler R
  TITLE     Redundancy of human ATG4 protease isoforms in autophagy and
            LC3/GABARAP processing revealed in cells.
  JOURNAL   Autophagy. 2019 Jan 21. doi: 10.1080/15548627.2019.1569925.
  PUBMED    30661429
REFERENCE   2 (bases 1 to 7763)
  AUTHORS   .
  TITLE     Direct Submission
  JOURNAL   Exported May 12, 2021 from SnapGene Server 1.1.58
            http://www.snapgene.com
FEATURES             Location/Qualifiers
     source          1..7763
                     /organism="synthetic DNA construct"
                     /mol_type="other DNA"
     primer_bind     complement(46..65)
                     /label=pRS-marker
                     /note="pRS vectors, use to sequence yeast selectable
                     marker"
     enhancer        237..616
                     /label=CMV enhancer
                     /note="human cytomegalovirus immediate early enhancer"
     promoter        617..820
                     /label=CMV promoter
                     /note="human cytomegalovirus (CMV) immediate early
                     promoter"
     primer_bind     771..791
                     /label=CMV-F
                     /note="Human CMV immediate early promoter, forward primer"
     protein_bind    890..1014
                     /gene="mutant version of attR"
                     /label=attR1
                     /bound_moiety="LR Clonase(TM)"
                     /note="recombination site for the Gateway(R) LR reaction"
     promoter        1039..1069
                     /label=lac UV5 promoter
                     /note="E. coli lac promoter with an ""up"" mutation"
     CDS             1123..1803
                     /codon_start=1
                     /product="chloramphenicol acetyltransferase"
                     /label=CmR
                     /note="confers resistance to chloramphenicol"
                     /translation="MEKKITGYTTVDISQWHRKEHFEAFQSVAQCTYNQTVQLDITAFL
                     KTVKKNKHKFYPAFIHILARLMNAHPEFRMAMKDGELVIWDSVHPCYTVFHEQTETFSS
                     LWSEYHDDFRQFLHIYSQDVACYGENLAYFPKGFIENMFFVSANPWVSFTSFDLNVANM
                     DNFFAPVFTMGKYYTQGDKVLMPLAIQVHHAVCDGFHVGRMLNELQQYCDEWQAGRNLE
                     DPAY"
     primer_bind     complement(1189..1208)
                     /label=CAT-R
                     /note="Chloramphenicol resistance gene, reverse primer"
     CDS             2123..2428
                     /codon_start=1
                     /gene="ccdB"
                     /product="CcdB, a bacterial toxin that poisons DNA gyrase"
                     /label=ccdB
                     /note="Plasmids containing the ccdB gene cannot be
                     propagated in standard E. coli strains."
                     /translation="MQFKVYTYKRESRYRLFVDVQSDIIDTPGRRMVIPLASARLLSDK
                     VPRELYPVVHIGDESWRMMTTDMASVPVSVIGEEVADLSHRENDIKNAINLMFWGI"
     primer_bind     2307..2326
                     /label=ccdB-fwd
                     /note="ccdB gene, forward primer"
     protein_bind    complement(2469..2593)
                     /gene="mutant version of attR"
                     /label=attR2
                     /bound_moiety="LR Clonase(TM)"
                     /note="recombination site for the Gateway(R) LR reaction"
     CDS             2610..3329
                     /codon_start=1
                     /product="the original enhanced GFP (Yang et al., 1996)"
                     /label=EGFP
                     /note="mammalian codon-optimized"
                     /translation="MVSKGEELFTGVVPILVELDGDVNGHKFSVSGEGEGDATYGKLTL
                     KFICTTGKLPVPWPTLVTTLTYGVQCFSRYPDHMKQHDFFKSAMPEGYVQERTIFFKDD
                     GNYKTRAEVKFEGDTLVNRIELKGIDFKEDGNILGHKLEYNYNSHNVYIMADKQKNGIK
                     VNFKIRHNIEDGSVQLADHYQQNTPIGDGPVLLPDNHYLSTQSALSKDPNEKRDHMVLL
                     EFVTAAGITLGMDELYK"
     CDS             2610..3326
                     /codon_start=1
                     /product="enhanced GFP"
                     /label=EGFP
                     /translation="MVSKGEELFTGVVPILVELDGDVNGHKFSVSGEGEGDATYGKLTL
                     KFICTTGKLPVPWPTLVTTLTYGVQCFSRYPDHMKQHDFFKSAMPEGYVQERTIFFKDD
                     GNYKTRAEVKFEGDTLVNRIELKGIDFKEDGNILGHKLEYNYNSHNVYIMADKQKNGIK
                     VNFKIRHNIEDGSVQLADHYQQNTPIGDGPVLLPDNHYLSTQSALSKDPNEKRDHMVLL
                     EFVTAAGITLGMDELYK"
     primer_bind     complement(2655..2676)
                     /label=EGFP-N
                     /note="EGFP, reverse primer"
     primer_bind     complement(2916..2935)
                     /label=EXFP-R
                     /note="For distinguishing EGFP variants, reverse primer"
     primer_bind     3263..3284
                     /label=EGFP-C
                     /note="EGFP, forward primer"
     primer_bind     complement(3356..3373)
                     /label=BGH-rev
                     /note="Bovine growth hormone terminator, reverse primer.
                     Also called BGH reverse"
     polyA_signal    3362..3586
                     /label=bGH poly(A) signal
                     /note="bovine growth hormone polyadenylation signal"
     rep_origin      3632..4060
                     /direction=RIGHT
                     /label=f1 ori
                     /note="f1 bacteriophage origin of replication; arrow
                     indicates direction of (+) strand synthesis"
     primer_bind     complement(3719..3738)
                     /label=F1ori-R
                     /note="F1 origin, reverse primer"
     primer_bind     3929..3950
                     /label=F1ori-F
                     /note="F1 origin, forward primer"
     primer_bind     complement(4069..4089)
                     /label=pBABE 3'
                     /note="SV40 enhancer, reverse primer for pBABE vectors"
     promoter        4074..4403
                     /label=SV40 promoter
                     /note="SV40 enhancer and early promoter"
     rep_origin      4254..4389
                     /label=SV40 ori
                     /note="SV40 origin of replication"
     primer_bind     4316..4335
                     /label=SV40pro-F
                     /note="SV40 promoter/origin, forward primer"
     CDS             4470..5264
                     /codon_start=1
                     /gene="aph(3')-II (or nptII)"
                     /product="aminoglycoside phosphotransferase from Tn5"
                     /label=NeoR/KanR
                     /note="confers resistance to neomycin, kanamycin, and G418
                     (Geneticin(R))"
                     /translation="MIEQDGLHAGSPAAWVERLFGYDWAQQTIGCSDAAVFRLSAQGRP
                     VLFVKTDLSGALNELQDEAARLSWLATTGVPCAAVLDVVTEAGRDWLLLGEVPGQDLLS
                     SHLAPAEKVSIMADAMRRLHTLDPATCPFDHQAKHRIERARTRMEAGLVDQDDLDEEHQ
                     GLAPAELFARLKARMPDGEDLVVTHGDACLPNIMVENGRFSGFIDCGRLGVADRYQDIA
                     LATRDIAEELGGEWADRFLVLYGIAAPDSQRIAFYRLLDEFF"
     primer_bind     complement(4524..4543)
                     /label=Neo-R
                     /note="Neomycin resistance gene, reverse primer"
     primer_bind     5134..5153
                     /label=Neo-F
                     /note="Neomycin resistance gene, forward primer"
     polyA_signal    5438..5559
                     /label=SV40 poly(A) signal
                     /note="SV40 polyadenylation signal"
     primer_bind     complement(5475..5494)
                     /label=SV40pA-R
                     /note="SV40 polyA, reverse primer"
     primer_bind     5529..5548
                     /label=EBV-rev
                     /note="SV40 polyA terminator, reverse primer"
     primer_bind     complement(5608..5624)
                     /label=M13 rev
                     /note="common sequencing primer, one of multiple similar
                     variants"
     primer_bind     complement(5608..5624)
                     /label=M13 Reverse
                     /note="In lacZ gene. Also called M13-rev"
     primer_bind     complement(5621..5643)
                     /label=M13/pUC Reverse
                     /note="In lacZ gene"
     protein_bind    5632..5648
                     /label=lac operator
                     /bound_moiety="lac repressor encoded by lacI"
                     /note="The lac repressor binds to the lac operator to
                     inhibit transcription in E. coli. This inhibition can be
                     relieved by adding lactose or
                     isopropyl-beta-D-thiogalactopyranoside (IPTG)."
     promoter        complement(5656..5686)
                     /label=lac promoter
                     /note="promoter for the E. coli lac operon"
     protein_bind    5701..5722
                     /label=CAP binding site
                     /bound_moiety="E. coli catabolite activator protein"
                     /note="CAP binding activates transcription in the presence
                     of cAMP."
     primer_bind     complement(5839..5856)
                     /label=L4440
                     /note="L4440 vector, forward primer"
     rep_origin      complement(6010..6598)
                     /direction=LEFT
                     /label=ori
                     /note="high-copy-number ColE1/pMB1/pBR322/pUC origin of
                     replication"
     primer_bind     complement(6090..6109)
                     /label=pBR322ori-F
                     /note="pBR322 origin, forward primer"
     CDS             complement(6769..7629)
                     /codon_start=1
                     /gene="bla"
                     /product="beta-lactamase"
                     /label=AmpR
                     /note="confers resistance to ampicillin, carbenicillin, and
                     related antibiotics"
                     /translation="MSIQHFRVALIPFFAAFCLPVFAHPETLVKVKDAEDQLGARVGYI
                     ELDLNSGKILESFRPEERFPMMSTFKVLLCGAVLSRIDAGQEQLGRRIHYSQNDLVEYS
                     PVTEKHLTDGMTVRELCSAAITMSDNTAANLLLTTIGGPKELTAFLHNMGDHVTRLDRW
                     EPELNEAIPNDERDTTMPVAMATTLRKLLTGELLTLASRQQLIDWMEADKVAGPLLRSA
                     LPAGWFIADKSGAGERGSRGIIAALGPDGKPSRIVVIYTTGSQATMDERNRQIAEIGAS
                     LIKHW"
     primer_bind     7392..7411
                     /label=Amp-R
                     /note="Ampicillin resistance gene, reverse primer"
     promoter        complement(7630..7734)
                     /gene="bla"
                     /label=AmpR promoter
ORIGIN
        1 tcgacggatc gggagatctc ccgatcccct atggtgcact ctcagtacaa tctgctctga
       61 tgccgcatag ttaagccagt atctgctccc tgcttgtgtg ttggaggtcg ctgagtagtg
      121 cgcgagcaaa atttaagcta caacaaggca aggcttgacc gacaattgca tgaagaatct
      181 gcttagggtt aggcgttttg cgctgcttcg cgatgtacgg gccagatata cgcgttgaca
      241 ttgattattg actagttatt aatagtaatc aattacgggg tcattagttc atagcccata
      301 tatggagttc cgcgttacat aacttacggt aaatggcccg cctggctgac cgcccaacga
      361 cccccgccca ttgacgtcaa taatgacgta tgttcccata gtaacgccaa tagggacttt
      421 ccattgacgt caatgggtgg agtatttacg gtaaactgcc cacttggcag tacatcaagt
      481 gtatcatatg ccaagtacgc cccctattga cgtcaatgac ggtaaatggc ccgcctggca
      541 ttatgcccag tacatgacct tatgggactt tcctacttgg cagtacatct acgtattagt
      601 catcgctatt accatggtga tgcggttttg gcagtacatc aatgggcgtg gatagcggtt
      661 tgactcacgg ggatttccaa gtctccaccc cattgacgtc aatgggagtt tgttttggca
      721 ccaaaatcaa cgggactttc caaaatgtcg taacaactcc gccccattga cgcaaatggg
      781 cggtaggcgt gtacggtggg aggtctatat aagcagagct cgtttagtga accgtcagaa
      841 ttgatctggt accggcgtta acgacgctag cggagttaag cttgatcaaa caagtttgta
      901 caaaaaagct gaacgagaaa cgtaaaatga tataaatatc aatatattaa attagatttt
      961 gcataaaaaa cagactacat aatactgtaa aacacaacat atccagtcac tatggcggcc
     1021 gcattaggca ccccaggctt tacactttat gcttccggct cgtataatgt gtggattttg
     1081 agttaggatc cgtcgagatt ttcaggagct aaggaagcta aaatggagaa aaaaatcact
     1141 ggatatacca ccgttgatat atcccaatgg catcgtaaag aacattttga ggcatttcag
     1201 tcagttgctc aatgtaccta taaccagacc gttcagctgg atattacggc ctttttaaag
     1261 accgtaaaga aaaataagca caagttttat ccggccttta ttcacattct tgcccgcctg
     1321 atgaatgctc atccggaatt ccgtatggca atgaaagacg gtgagctggt gatatgggat
     1381 agtgttcacc cttgttacac cgttttccat gagcaaactg aaacgttttc atcgctctgg
     1441 agtgaatacc acgacgattt ccggcagttt ctacacatat attcgcaaga tgtggcgtgt
     1501 tacggtgaaa acctggccta tttccctaaa gggtttattg agaatatgtt tttcgtctca
     1561 gccaatccct gggtgagttt caccagtttt gatttaaacg tggccaatat ggacaacttc
     1621 ttcgcccccg ttttcaccat gggcaaatat tatacgcaag gcgacaaggt gctgatgccg
     1681 ctggcgattc aggttcatca tgccgtttgt gatggcttcc atgtcggcag aatgcttaat
     1741 gaattacaac agtactgcga tgagtggcag gcggggcgta atctagagga tccggcttac
     1801 taaaagccag ataacagtat gcgtatttgc gcgctgattt ttgcggtata agaatatata
     1861 ctgatatgta tacccgaagt atgtcaaaaa gaggtatgct atgaagcagc gtattacagt
     1921 gacagttgac agcgacagct atcagttgct caaggcatat atgatgtcaa tatctccggt
     1981 ctggtaagca caaccatgca gaatgaagcc cgtcgtctgc gtgccgaacg ctggaaagcg
     2041 gaaaatcagg aagggatggc tgaggtcgcc cggtttattg aaatgaacgg ctcttttgct
     2101 gacgagaaca ggggctggtg aaatgcagtt taaggtttac acctataaaa gagagagccg
     2161 ttatcgtctg tttgtggatg tacagagtga tattattgac acgcccgggc gacggatggt
     2221 gatccccctg gccagtgcac gtctgctgtc agataaagtc ccccgtgaac tttacccggt
     2281 ggtgcatatc ggggatgaaa gctggcgcat gatgaccacc gatatggcca gtgtgccggt
     2341 ctccgttatc ggggaagaag tggctgatct cagccaccgc gaaaatgaca tcaaaaacgc
     2401 cattaacctg atgttctggg gaatataaat gtcaggctcc cttatacaca gccagtctgc
     2461 aggtcgacca tagtgactgg atatgttgtg ttttacagta ttatgtagtc tgttttttat
     2521 gcaaaatcta atttaatata ttgatattta tatcatttta cgtttctcgt tcagctttct
     2581 tgtacaaagt ggttcgatct agactcgaga tggtgagcaa gggcgaggag ctgttcaccg
     2641 gggtggtgcc catcctggtc gagctggacg gcgacgtaaa cggccacaag ttcagcgtgt
     2701 ccggcgaggg cgagggcgat gccacctacg gcaagctgac cctgaagttc atctgcacca
     2761 ccggcaagct gcccgtgccc tggcccaccc tcgtgaccac cctgacctac ggcgtgcagt
     2821 gcttcagccg ctaccccgac cacatgaagc agcacgactt cttcaagtcc gccatgcccg
     2881 aaggctacgt ccaggagcgc accatcttct tcaaggacga cggcaactac aagacccgcg
     2941 ccgaggtgaa gttcgagggc gacaccctgg tgaaccgcat cgagctgaag ggcatcgact
     3001 tcaaggagga cggcaacatc ctggggcaca agctggagta caactacaac agccacaacg
     3061 tctatatcat ggccgacaag cagaagaacg gcatcaaggt gaacttcaag atccgccaca
     3121 acatcgagga cggcagcgtg cagctcgccg accactacca gcagaacacc cccatcggcg
     3181 acggccccgt gctgctgccc gacaaccact acctgagcac ccagtccgcc ctgagcaaag
     3241 accccaacga gaagcgcgat cacatggtcc tgctggagtt cgtgaccgcc gccgggatca
     3301 ctctcggcat ggacgagctg tacaagtaat taattaagat aaacccgctg atcagcctcg
     3361 actgtgcctt ctagttgcca gccatctgtt gtttgcccct cccccgtgcc ttccttgacc
     3421 ctggaaggtg ccactcccac tgtcctttcc taataaaatg aggaaattgc atcgcattgt
     3481 ctgagtaggt gtcattctat tctggggggt ggggtggggc aggacagcaa gggggaggat
     3541 tgggaagaca atagcaggca tgctggggat gcggtgggct ctatggcttc tgaggcggaa
     3601 agaaccagct ggggctctag ggggtatccc cnnnnnnnnn nnnnnnnnnn nnnnnnnnnn
     3661 nnnnnnnnnn nnnnnnnnnn nnnnnnnnnn nnnnnnnnnn nnnnnnnnnn nnnnnnnnnn
     3721 nnnnnnnnnn nnnnnnnnnn nnnnnnnnnn nnnnncnnnn nnnnnnnnnn nnnnnnnnnn
     3781 nnnnnnnnnn nnnnnnnnnn nnnnnnnnnn nnnnnnnnnn nnnnnnnnnn nnnnnnnnnn
     3841 nnnnnnnann nnnnnnnnnn nnnnnnnnnn nnnnnnnnnn nnnnnnnnnn nnnnnnncct
     3901 ttgacgttgg agtccacgtt ctttaatagt ggactcttgt tccaaactgg aacaacactc
     3961 aaccctatct cggtctattc ttttgattta taagggattt tgccgatttc ggcctattgg
     4021 ttaaaaaatg agctgattta acaaaaattt aacgcgaatt aattctgtgg aatgtgtgtc
     4081 agttagggtg tggaaagtcc ccaggctccc cagcaggcag aagtatgcaa agcatgcatc
     4141 tcaattagtc agcaaccagg tgtggaaagt ccccaggctc cccagcaggc agaagtatgc
     4201 aaagcatgca tctcaattag tcagcaacca tagtcccgcc cctaactccg cccatcccgc
     4261 ccctaactcc gcccagttcc gcccattctc cgccccatgg ctgactaatt ttttttattt
     4321 atgcagaggc cgaggccgcc tctgcctctg agctattcca gaagtagtga ggaggctttt
     4381 ttggaggcct aggcttttgc aaaaagctcc cgggagcttg tatatccatt ttcggatctg
     4441 atcaagagac aggatgagga tcgtttcgca tgattgaaca agatggattg cacgcaggtt
     4501 ctccggccgc ttgggtggag aggctattcg gctatgactg ggcacaacag acaatcggct
     4561 gctctgatgc cgccgtgttc cggctgtcag cgcaggggcg cccggttctt tttgtcaaga
     4621 ccgacctgtc cggtgccctg aatgaactgc aggacgaggc agcgcggcta tcgtggctgg
     4681 ccacgacggg cgttccttgc gcagctgtgc tcgacgttgt cactgaagcg ggaagggact
     4741 ggctgctatt gggcgaagtg ccggggcagg atctcctgtc atctcacctt gctcctgccg
     4801 agaaagtatc catcatggct gatgcaatgc ggcggctgca tacgcttgat ccggctacct
     4861 gcccattcga ccaccaagcg aaacatcgca tcgagcgagc acgtactcgg atggaagccg
     4921 gtcttgtcga tcaggatgat ctggacgaag agcatcaggg gctcgcgcca gccgaactgt
     4981 tcgccaggct caaggcgcgc atgcccgacg gcgaggatct cgtcgtgacc catggcgatg
     5041 cctgcttgcc gaatatcatg gtggaaaatg gccgcttttc tggattcatc gactgtggcc
     5101 ggctgggtgt ggcggaccgc tatcaggaca tagcgttggc tacccgtgat attgctgaag
     5161 agcttggcgg cgaatgggct gaccgcttcc tcgtgcttta cggtatcgcc gctcccgatt
     5221 cgcagcgcat cgccttctat cgccttcttg acgagttctt ctgagcggga ctctggggtt
     5281 cgaaatgacc gaccaagcga cgcccaacct gccatcacga gatttcgatt ccaccgccgc
     5341 cttctatgaa aggttgggct tcggaatcgt tttccgggac gccggctgga tgatcctcca
     5401 gcgcggggat ctcatgctgg agttcttcgc ccaccccaac ttgtttattg cagcttataa
     5461 tggttacaaa taaagcaata gcatcacaaa tttcacaaat aaagcatttt tttcactgca
     5521 ttctagttgt ggtttgtcca aactcatcaa tgtatcttat catgtctgta taccgtcgac
     5581 ctctagctag agcttggcgt aatcatggtc atagctgttt cctgtgtgaa attgttatcc
     5641 gctcacaatt ccacacaaca tacgagccgg aagcataaag tgtaaagcct ggggtgccta
     5701 atgagtgagc taactcacat taattgcgtt gcgctcactg cccgctttcc agtcgggaaa
     5761 cctgtcgtgc cagctgcatt aatgaatcgg ccaacgcgcg gggagaggcg gtttgcgtat
     5821 tgggcgctct tccgcttcct cgctcactga ctcgctgcgc tcggtcgttc ggctgcggcg
     5881 agcggtatca gctcactcaa aggcggtaat acggttatcc acagaatcag gggataacgc
     5941 aggaaagaac atgtgagcaa aaggccagca aaaggccagg aaccgtaaaa aggccgcgtt
     6001 gctggcgttt ttccataggc tccgcccccc tgacgagcat cacaaaaatc gacgctcaag
     6061 tcagaggtgg cgaaacccga caggactata aagataccag gcgtttcccc ctggaagctc
     6121 cctcgtgcgc tctcctgttc cgaccctgcc gcttaccgga tacctgtccg cctttctccc
     6181 ttcgggaagc gtggcgcttt ctcatagctc acgctgtagg tatctcagtt cggtgtaggt
     6241 cgttcgctcc aagctgggct gtgtgcacga accccccgtt cagcccgacc gctgcgcctt
     6301 atccggtaac tatcgtcttg agtccaaccc ggtaagacac gacttatcgc cactggcagc
     6361 agccactggt aacaggatta gcagagcgag gtatgtaggc ggtgctacag agttcttgaa
     6421 gtggtggcct aactacggct acactagaag aacagtattt ggtatctgcg ctctgctgaa
     6481 gccagttacc ttcggaaaaa gagttggtag ctcttgatcc ggcaaacaaa ccaccgctgg
     6541 tagcggtggt ttttttgttt gcaagcagca gattacgcgc agaaaaaaag gatctcaaga
     6601 agatcctttg atcttttcta cggggtctga cgctcagtgg aacgaaaact cacgttaagg
     6661 gattttggtc atgagattat caaaaaggat cttcacctag atccttttaa attaaaaatg
     6721 aagttttaaa tcaatctaaa gtatatatga gtaaacttgg tctgacagtt accaatgctt
     6781 aatcagtgag gcacctatct cagcgatctg tctatttcgt tcatccatag ttgcctgact
     6841 ccccgtcgtg tagataacta cgatacggga gggcttacca tctggcccca gtgctgcaat
     6901 gataccgcga gacccacgct caccggctcc agatttatca gcaataaacc agccagccgg
     6961 aagggccgag cgcagaagtg gtcctgcaac tttatccgcc tccatccagt ctattaattg
     7021 ttgccgggaa gctagagtaa gtagttcgcc agttaatagt ttgcgcaacg ttgttgccat
     7081 tgctacaggc atcgtggtgt cacgctcgtc gtttggtatg gcttcattca gctccggttc
     7141 ccaacgatca aggcgagtta catgatcccc catgttgtgc aaaaaagcgg ttagctcctt
     7201 cggtcctccg atcgttgtca gaagtaagtt ggccgcagtg ttatcactca tggttatggc
     7261 agcactgcat aattctctta ctgtcatgcc atccgtaaga tgcttttctg tgactggtga
     7321 gtactcaacc aagtcattct gagaatagtg tatgcggcga ccgagttgct cttgcccggc
     7381 gtcaatacgg gataataccg cgccacatag cagaacttta aaagtgctca tcattggaaa
     7441 acgttcttcg gggcgaaaac tctcaaggat cttaccgctg ttgagatcca gttcgatgta
     7501 acccactcgt gcacccaact gatcttcagc atcttttact ttcaccagcg tttctgggtg
     7561 agcaaaaaca ggaaggcaaa atgccgcaaa aaagggaata agggcgacac ggaaatgttg
     7621 aatactcata ctcttccttt ttcaatatta ttgaagcatt tatcagggtt attgtctcat
     7681 gagcggatac atatttgaat gtatttagaa aaataaacaa ataggggttc cgcgcacatt
     7741 tccccgaaaa gtgccacctg acg
//
